Addgene plasmid #46886: pMSP3535
Purpose: (Empty Backbone) Gram-Positive Bacterial Shuttle Vector for Nisin-Controlled Inducible Expression
Depositing lab: Gary Dunny. Depositing organization: University of Minnesota. Publication: Improved vectors for nisin-controlled expression in gram-positive bacteria. Bryan EM, Bae T, Kleerebezem M, Dunny GM. Plasmid. 2000 Sep;44(2):183-90. 10.1006/plas.2000.1484 PubMed 10964628.
Backbone
  Vector backbone: pMSP3535
  Backbone size (bp): 8353
  Modifications to backbone: See associated article for detailed construction information
  Vector type: Bacterial Expression ; Nisin-inducible expression; Gram-positive Bacterial Shuttle Vector
  Promoter: PnisA
Growth in bacteria
  Bacterial resistance: Erythromycin, 200 μg/mL
  Growth temperature: 37°C
  Growth strain: DH5alpha
  Growth instructions: For E. coli, grow on Luria Broth (LB) agar containing 300 μg/mL erythromycin or Brain Heart Infusion (BHI) medium containing 100 μg/mL erythromycin. For E. faecalis, grow on BHI containing 10 μg/mL erythromycin.
  Copy number: Low Copy
Gene/Insert
  Cloning method: Restriction Enzyme
  Sequencing primers: 5′ Unknown; 3′ T7; pBR322ori-F (5'-GGGAAACGCCTGGTATCTTT-3')
Resource information
  A portion of this plasmid was derived from a plasmid made by: The pNisA promoter and the nisin-sensing genes come from the Netherlands Dairy Research Institute (NIZO) (de Ruyter, Kuipers, and de Vos, 1996. PMID: 8837421)
Terms and licenses: Academic/Nonprofit Terms; Industry Terms: Not Available to Industry
Depositor comments: This plasmid utilizes the NIsin Controlled Expression (NICE) system. NICE® is a registered trademark of NIZO food research BV, P.O.Box 20, 6710 BA Ede, The Netherlands. pMSP3535 contains the Nisin-inducible PnisA promoter, and the pAMB1 replicon for expression in gram-positive bacteria. For protein expression in E. faecalis, induce with 10-25 ng/mL nisin (Sigma, N-5764). See associated article for instructions on how to make nisin solution. Note: Nucleotide sequence encoding the signal sequence and one-third of the mature NisA (nisin) peptide remains associated with the PnisA promoter. The depositing laboratory recommends adding of a Stop codon to the 5' end of inserted sequences to avoid unintentional gene fusions. Addgene's quality control sequencing finds discrepancies with the depositor's provided sequencew which includes a mutation in RepE- F229L. This however is thought to not affect plasmid function.
How to cite: pMSP3535 was a gift from Gary Dunny (Addgene plasmid # 46886 ; http://n2t.net/addgene:46886 ; RRID:Addgene_46886)
