[The description below was written by a language model from this plasmid's Addgene catalogue record, the feature table of its GenBank file and pLannotate feature annotations shown in this document.]
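Description:
pMSP3535 is an 8,353 bp empty-backbone shuttle vector for nisin-controlled inducible expression in Gram-positive bacteria, built around the NICE system. It replicates in E. coli through a ColE1/pMB1-type origin, although the record lists it as low copy. In Gram-positive hosts such as Enterococcus faecalis it uses the pAMβ1 replicon, which the automated annotation picks up as a replication initiator gene (labelled repS by homology, called RepE by the depositor) together with a copR-like copy-control gene. Selection in both host types relies on an erm rRNA methylase gene conferring erythromycin resistance. Only a fragment of β-lactamase remains, so ampicillin selection is not expected.

The expression module consists of the PnisA promoter followed by a short pBluescript-derived cloning site for restriction-enzyme insertion, with an adjacent T7 promoter sequence that serves as a sequencing primer site. The plasmid also carries nisR and nisK, the response regulator and sensor kinase of the Lactococcus lactis two-component system. Because these are on the same plasmid, extracellular nisin can be sensed and PnisA activated without a host strain engineered to supply them.

A portion of nisA coding sequence, covering the signal sequence and about one-third of the mature peptide, remains downstream of the promoter. The depositor therefore advises placing a stop codon at the 5' end of inserts to avoid unintended fusions. Quality-control sequencing found some differences from the depositor's sequence, including an F229L change in RepE, which is thought not to affect function. The two full-length feature tables describe the same circle with different start points. The accompanying GenBank record covers only 1,050 bp and has no annotated features.
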