Features (pLannotate 1.2.2; 13 found; start..end, strand, type, name):
    367..955     +  rep_origin     ori: high-copy-number ColE1/pMB1/pBR322/pUC origin of replication
   1138..1191    +  CDS            lacI (fragment): lac repressor; lacI; The lac repressor binds to the lac operator to inhibit transcription in E. coli. This inhibition can be relieved by adding lactose or isopropyl-β-D-thiogalactopyranoside (IPTG).
   1213..1231    +  promoter       T7 promoter: promoter for bacteriophage T7 RNA polymerase
   1276..1294    -  misc_feature   MCS (fragment): pBluescript multiple cloning site
   1323..1433    -  CDS            spaN (fragment): LANN_LACLL - Also known as nisA. Experimental evidence at protein level: Swiss-Prot protein existence level 1. Lanthionine-containing peptide antibiotic (lantibiotic) active on Gram-positive bacteria. The bactericidal activity of lantibiotics is based on depolarization of energized bacterial cytoplasmic membranes, initiated by the formation of aqueous transmembrane pores. From Lactococcus lactis subsp. lactis (Streptococcus lactis). Used as a food preservative.
   1965..2699    +  CDS            erm: ERM_STREE - Experimental evidence at protein level: Swiss-Prot protein existence level 1. This protein produces a dimethylation of the adenine residue at position 2085 in 23S rRNA, resulting in reduced affinity between ribosomes and macrolide-lincosamide-streptogramin B antibiotics. From Streptococcus pneumoniae.
   3028..3309    +  CDS            copR: COPR_STRAG - Protein predicted: Swiss-Prot protein existence level 4. Involved in copy control of plasmid pIP501. From Streptococcus agalactiae.
   4020..5507    +  CDS            repS: REPS_STRPY - Protein predicted: Swiss-Prot protein existence level 4. Essential for replication. From Streptococcus pyogenes.
   6013..6029    +  promoter       tet promoter (fragment): E. coli promoter for tetracycline efflux protein gene
   6036..6052    -  promoter       tet promoter (fragment): E. coli promoter for tetracycline efflux protein gene
   6196..6879    +  CDS            nisR: NISR_LACLL - Protein inferred from homology: Swiss-Prot protein existence level 3. Member of the two-component regulatory system NisK/NisR involved in the regulation of the biosynthesis of lantibiotic nisin. NisR may function as a regulatory protein. From Lactococcus lactis subsp. lactis (Streptococcus lactis).
   6875..8215    +  CDS            nisK: NISK_LACLL - Protein inferred from homology: Swiss-Prot protein existence level 3. Member of the two-component regulatory system NisK/NisR involved in the regulation of the biosynthesis of lantibiotic nisin. NisK may function as a membrane-associated protein kinase that phosphorylates NisR in response to environmental signals. From Lactococcus lactis subsp. lactis (Streptococcus lactis).
   8254..195     +  CDS            bla(M) (fragment) (across the origin): β-lactamase lacking the signal sequence; bla(M); allows cytosolic expression of β-lactamase
>Addgene plasmid #46886 | pMSP3535 | addgene full sequence | sequence record 457466 | Addgene NGS Result
CCTTCCGGCTGGCTGGTTTATTGCTGATAAATCTGGAGCCGGTGAGCGTGGGTCTCGCGGTATCATTGCA
GCACTGGGGCCAGATGGTAAGCCCTCCCGTATCGTAGTTATCTACACGACGGGGAGTCAGGCAACTATGG
ATGAACGAAATAGACAGATCGCTGAGATAGGTGCCTCACTGATTAAGCATTGGTAACTGTCAGACCAAGT
TTACTCATATATACTTTAGATTGATTTAAAACTTCATTTTTAATTTAAAAGGATCTAGGTGAAGATCCTT
TTTGATAATCTCATGACCAAAATCCCTTAACGTGAGTTTTCGTTCCACTGAGCGTCAGACCCCGTAGAAA
AGATCAAAGGATCTTCTTGAGATCCTTTTTTTCTGCGCGTAATCTGCTGCTTGCAAACAAAAAAACCACC
GCTACCAGCGGTGGTTTGTTTGCCGGATCAAGAGCTACCAACTCTTTTTCCGAAGGTAACTGGCTTCAGC
AGAGCGCAGATACCAAATACTGTTCTTCTAGTGTAGCCGTAGTTAGGCCACCACTTCAAGAACTCTGTAG
CACCGCCTACATACCTCGCTCTGCTAATCCTGTTACCAGTGGCTGCTGCCAGTGGCGATAAGTCGTGTCT
TACCGGGTTGGACTCAAGACGATAGTTACCGGATAAGGCGCAGCGGTCGGGCTGAACGGGGGGTTCGTGC
ACACAGCCCAGCTTGGAGCGAACGACCTACACCGAACTGAGATACCTACAGCGTGAGCTATGAGAAAGCG
CCACGCTTCCCGAAGGGAGAAAGGCGGACAGGTATCCGGTAAGCGGCAGGGTCGGAACAGGAGAGCGCAC
GAGGGAGCTTCCAGGGGGAAACGCCTGGTATCTTTATAGTCCTGTCGGGTTTCGCCACCTCTGACTTGAG
CGTCGATTTTTGTGATGCTCGTCAGGGGGGCGGAGCCTATGGAAAAACGCCAGCAACGCGGCCTTTTTAC
GGTTCCTGGCCTTTTGCTGGCCTTTTGCTCACATGTTCTTTCCTGCGTTATCCCCTGATTCTGTGGATAA
CCGTATTACCGCCTTTGAGTGAGCTGATACCGCTCGCCGCAGCCGAACGACCGAGCGCAGCGAGTCAGTG
AGCGAGGAAGCGGAAGAGCGCCCAATACGCAAACCGCCTCTCCCCGCGCGTTGGCCGATTCATTAATGCA
GGTTAACCTGGCTTATCGAAATTAATACGACTCACTATAGGGAGACCGGCCTCGAGTCTAGAAGCGCTGT
CGACGAGCTCGCATGCGAATTCCTGCAGCCCGGGACTAGTGGTACCGGATCCATGCAGAGTCTCCTGTTT
TACAACCGGGTGTACATAGCGAAATACTTGTAATGCGTGGTGATGCACCTGAATCTTTCTTCGAAACAGA
TACCAAATCCAAGCTAAAATCTTTTGTACTCATTTTGAGTGCCTCCTTATAATTTATTTTGTAGTTCCTT
CGAACGAAATCATTGTATCTAACAAACTTCAGAATTTAATCAGAGCCGTTTATTATGCTCGCGTTATCGA
CAATAATATTATTACCAATACTTTCTCAAGATAGAATTAAGACTGTTTTAGATTTGTTAATGTTTCTATT
GTCAGTATAGTTATAAGACTAGATCTGATCCGTAGCGGTTTTCAAAATTTGCAACCAGGAATGAATTACT
ATCCCTTTTATCAAGAAGCGCACAAAAAGAAAAACGAAATGATACACCAATCAGTGCAAAAAAAGATATA
ATGGGAGATAAGACGGTTCGTGTTCGTGCTGACTTGCACCATATCATAAAAATCGAAACAGCAAAGAATG
GCGGAAACGTAAAAGAAGTTATGGAAATAAGACTTAGAAGCAAACTTAAGAGTGTGTTGATAGTGCAGTA
TCTTAAAATTTTGTATAATAGGAATTGAAGTTAAATTAGATGCTAAAAATTTGTAATTAAGAAGGAGTGA
TTACATGAACAAAAATATAAAATATTCTCAAAACTTTTTAACGAGTGAAAAAGTACTCAACCAAATAATA
AAACAATTGAATTTAAAAGAAACCGATACCGTTTACGAAATTGGAACAGGTAAAGGGCATTTAACGACGA
AACTGGCTAAAATAAGTAAACAGGTAACGTCTATTGAATTAGACAGTCATCTATTCAACTTATCGTCAGA
AAAATTAAAACTGAATACTCGTGTCACTTTAATTCACCAAGATATTCTACAGTTTCAATTCCCTAACAAA
CAGAGGTATAAAATTGTTGGGAGTATTCCTTACCATTTAAGCACACAAATTATTAAAAAAGTGGTTTTTG
AAAGCCATGCGTCTGACATCTATCTGATTGTTGAAGAAGGATTCTACAAGCGTACCTTGGATATTCACCG
AACACTAGGGTTGCTCTTGCACACTCAAGTCTCGATTCAGCAATTGCTTAAGCTGCCAGCGGAATGCTTT
CATCCTAAACCAAAAGTAAACAGTGTCTTAATAAAACTTACCCGCCATACCACAGATGTTCCAGATAAAT
ATTGGAAGCTATATACGTACTTTGTTTCAAAATGGGTCAATCGAGAATATCGTCAACTGTTTACTAAAAA
TCAGTTTCATCAAGCAATGAAACACGCCAAAGTAAACAATTTAAGTACCGTTACTTATGAGCAAGTATTG
TCTATTTTTAATAGTTATCTATTATTTAACGGGAGGAAATAATTCTATGAGTCGCTTTTGTAAATTTGGA
AAGTTACACGTTACTAAAGGGAATGTAGATAAATTATTAGGTATACTACTGACAGCTTCCAAGGAGCTAA
AGAGGTCCCTAGCGCTTAGAATCGCTTTAGGAAACACGATCCAGTCCAATAATCGTCGATAAAAACTTTT
GAAAAAGGTTGGTGAAATTACCTACTTTTGGAATAATCACAAATCACAAGTGATTAATCACAAATCACAA
GTGATTAATCACTTGTTTATTAAGATATTAAAAGCTATAATTTAAATAAAGCGTGAATTTTATTACACAA
AAAGAGGGGGGAGAAACTTGGAACTAGCATTTAGAGAAAGCTTAAAAAAGATGAGAGGTACCAAATCAAA
AGAAAAATTCTCCCAAGAATTAGAAATGAGTAGATCAAATTATTCACGAATAGAATCAGGAAAATCAGAT
CCAACCATAAAAACACTAGAACAAATTGCAAAGTTAACTAACTCAACGCTAGTAGTGGATTTAATCCCAA
ATGAGCCAACAGAACCAGAACCAGAAACAGAATCAGAACAAGTAACATTGGATTTAGAAATGGAAGAAGA
AAAAAGCAATGACTTCGTGTGAATAATGCACGAAATCGTTGCTTATTTTTTTTAAAAGCGGTATACTAGA
TATAACGAAACAACGAACTGAATAGAAACGAAAAAAGAGCCATGACACATTTATAAAATGTTTGACGACA
TTTTATAAATGCATAGCCCGATAAGATTGCCAAACCAACGCTTATCAGTTAGTCAGATGAACTCTTCCCT
CGTAAGAAGTTATTTAATTAACTTTGTTTGAAGACGGTATATAACCGTACTATCATTATATAGGGAAATC
AGAGAGTTTTCAAGTATCTAAGCTACTGAATTTAAGAATTGTTAAGCAATCAATCGGAAATCGTTTGATT
GCTTTTTTTGTATTCATTTATAGAAGGTGGAGTTTGTATGAATCATGATGAATGTAAAACTTATATAAAA
AATAGTTTATTGGAGATAAGAAAATTAGCAAATATCTATACACTAGAAACGTTTAAGAAAGAGTTAGAAA
AGAGAAATATCTACTTAGAAACAAAATCAGATAAGTATTTTTCTTCGGAGGGGGAAGATTATATATATAA
GTTAATAGAAAATAACAAAATAATTTATTCGATTAGTGGAAAAAAATTGACTTATAAAGGAAAAAAATCT
TTTTCAAAACATGCAATATTGAAACAGTTGAATGAAAAAGCAAACCAAGTTAATTAAACAACCTATTTTA
TAGGATTTATAGGAAAGGAGAACAGCTGAATGAATATCCCTTTTGTTGTAGAAACTGTGCTTCATGACGG
CTTGTTAAAGTACAAATTTAAAAATAGTAAAATTCGCTCAATCACTACCAAGCCAGGTAAAAGCAAAGGG
GCCATTTTTGCGTATCGCTCAAAATCAAGCATGATTGGCGGTCGTGGTGTTGTTCTGACTTCCGAGGAAG
CGATTCAAGAAAATCAAGATACATTTACACATTGGACACCCAACGTTTATCGTTATGGAACGTATGCAGA
CGAAAACCGTTCATACACGAAAGGACATTCTGAAAACAATTTAAGACAAATCAATACCTTCTTTATTGAT
TTTGATATTCACACGGCAAAAGAAACTATTTCAGCAAGCGATATTTTAACAACCGCTATTGATTTAGGTT
TTATGCCTACTATGATTATCAAATCTGATAAAGGTTATCAAGCATATTTTGTTTTAGAAACGCCAGTCTA
TGTGACTTCAAAATCAGAATTTAAATCTGTCAAAGCAGCCAAAATAATTTCGCAAAATATCCGAGAATAT
TTTGGAAAGTCTTTGCCAGTTGATCTAACGTGTAATCATTTTGGTATTGCTCGCATACCAAGAACGGACA
ATGTAGAATTTTTTGATCCTAATTACCGTTATTCTTTCAAAGAATGGCAAGATTGGTCTTTCAAACAAAC
AGATAATAAGGGCCTTACTCGTTCAAGTCTAACGGTTTTAAGCGGTACAGAAGGCAAAAAACAAGTAGAT
GAACCCTGGTTTAATCTCTTATTGCACGAAACGAAATTTTCAGGAGAAAAGGGTTTAATAGGGCGTAATA
ACGTCATGTTTACCCTCTCTTTAGCCTACTTTAGTTCAGGCTATTCAATCGAAACGTGCGAATATAATAT
GTTTGAGTTTAATAATCGATTAGATCAACCCTTAGAAGAAAAAGAAGTAATCAAAATTGTTAGAAGTGCC
TATTCAGAAAACTATCAAGGGGCTAATAGGGAATACATTACCATTCTTTGCAAAGCTTGGGTATCAAGTG
ATTTAACCAGTAAAGATTTATTTGTCCGTCAAGGGTGGTTTAAATTCAAGAAAAAAAGAAGCGAACGTCA
ACGTGTTCATTTGTCAGAATGGAAAGAAGATTTAATGGCTTATATTAGCGAAAAAAGCGATGTATACAAG
CCTTATTTAGTGACGACCAAAAAAGAGATTAGAGAAGTGCTAGGCATTCCTGAACGGACATTAGATAAAT
TGCTGAAGGTACTGAAGGCGAATCAGGAAATTTTCTTTAAGATCAAACCAGGAAGAAATGGTGGCATTCA
ACTTGCTAGTGTTAAATCATTGTTGCTATCGATCATTAAAGTAAAAAAAGAAGAAAAAGAAAGCTATATA
AAGGCGCTGACAAATTCTTTTGACTTAGAGCATACATTCATTCAAGAGACTTTAAACAAGCTAGCAGAAC
GCCCTAAAACGGACACACAACTCGATTTGTTTAGCTATGATACAGGCTGAAAATAAAACCCGCACTATGC
CATTACATTTATATCTATGATACGTGTTTGTTTTTTCTTTGCTGTTTAGCGAATGATTAGCAGAAATATA
CAGAGTAAGATTTTAATTAATTATTAGGGGGAGAAGGAGAGAGTAGCCCGGAAACTTTTAGTTGGCTTGG
ACTGAACGAAGTGAGGGAAAGGCTACTAAAACGTCGAGGGGCAGTGAGAGCGAAGCGAACACTTGATTTT
TTAATTTTCTATCTTTTATAGGTCATTAGAGTATACTTATTTGTCCTATAAACTATTTAGCAGCATAATA
GATTTATTGAATAGGTCATTTAAGTTGAGCATATTAGAGGAGGAAAATCTTGGAGAAATATTTGAAGAAC
CCGATTACATGGATTGGATTAGTTCTTGTGGTTACGTGGTTTTTAACTAAAAGTAGTGAATTTTTGATTT
TTGGTGTGTGTGTCTTGTTGTTAGTATTTGCTAGTCAAAGTGATTAAATAGAATTCTCATGTTTGACAGC
TTATCATCGGAGCTCCGATGATAAGCTGTCAAACATGAGAATTCCCGGCTTTAGGTATAGTGTGTATCTC
AATCCTTGGTATATTGAAAAGAAAGACTAAAAATTGATAGATTATATTTCTTCAGAATGAATGGTATAAT
GAAGTAATGAGTACTAAACAATCGGAGGTAAAGTGGTGTATAAAATTTTAATAGTTGATGATGATCAGGA
AATTTTAAAATTAATGAAGACAGCATTAGAAATGAGAAACTATGAAGTTGCGACGCATCAAAACATTTCA
CTTCCCTTGGATATTACTGATTTTCAGGGATTTGATTTGATTTTGTTAGATATCATGATGTCAAATATTG
AAGGGACAGAAATTTGTAAAAGGATTCGCAGAGAAATATCAACTCCAATTATCTTTGTTAGTGCGAAAGA
TACAGAAGAGGATATTATAAACGGCTTAGGTATTGGTGGGGATGACTATATTACTAAGCCTTTTAGCCTT
AAACAGTTGGTTGCAAAAGTGGAAGCAAATATAAAGCGAGAGGAACGCAATAAACATGCAGTTCATGTTT
TTTCAGAGATTCGTAGAGATTTAGGACCAATTACATTTTATTTAGAAGAAAGGCGAGTCTGTGTCAATGG
TCAAACAATTCCACTGACTTGTCGCGAATACGATATTCTTGAATTACTATCACAACGAACTTCTAAAGTT
TATACGAGAGAGGATATTTATGATGACGTATATGATGAATATTCTAATGCACTTTTTCGGTCAATCTCGG
AATATATTTATCAGATTAGGAGTAAGTTTGCACCATACGATATTAATCCGATAAAAACGGTTCGGGGACT
TGGGTATCAGTGGCATGGGTAAAAAATATTCAATGCGTCGACGGATATGGCAAGCTGTCATTGAAATTAT
CATAGGTACTTGTCTACTTATCCTGTTGTTACTGGGCTTGACTTTCTTTCTACGACAAATTGGACAAATC
AGTGGTTCAGAAACTATTCGTTTATCTTTAGATTCAGATAATTTAACTATTTCTGATATCGAACGTGATA
TGAAACACTACCCATATGATTATATTATTTTTGACAATGATACAAGTAAAATTTTGGGAGGACATTATGT
CAAGTCGGATGTACCTAGTTTTGTAGCTTCAAAACAGTCTTCACATAATATTACAGAAGGAGAAATTACT
TATACTTATTCAAGCAATAAGCATTTTTCAGTTGTTTTAAGACAAAACAGTATGCCTGAATTTACAAATC
ATACGCTTCGTTCAATTTCTTATAATCAATTTACTTACCTTTTCTTTTTTCTTGGTGAAATAATACTCAT
TATTTTTTCTGTCTATCATCTCATTAGAGAATTTTCTAAGAATTTTCAAGCCGTTCAAAAGATTGCATTG
AAGATGGGGGAAATAACTACTTTTCCTGAACAAGAGGAATCAAAAATTATTGAATTTGATCAGGTTCTGA
ATAACTTATATTCGAAAAGTAAGGAGTTAGCTTTCCTTATTGAAGCGGAGCGTCATGAAAAACATGATTT
ATCCTTCCAGGTTGCTGCACTTTCACATGATGTTAAGACACCTTTAACAGTATTAAAAGGAAATATTGAA
CTGCTAGAGATGACTGAAGTAAATGAACAACAAGCTGATTTTATTGAGTCAATGAAAAATAGTTTGACTG
TTTTTGACAAGTATTTTAACACAATGATTAGTTATACAAAACTTTTGAATGATGAAAATGATTACAAAGC
GATAATCTCCCTGGAGGATTTTTTGATAGATTTATCAGTTGAGTTGGAAGAGTTGTCAACAACTTATCAA
GTGGATTATCAGCTAGTTAAAAAAACAGATTTAACCACTTTTTACGGAAATACATTAGCTTTAAGTCGAG
CACTTATCAATATCTTTGTTAATGCCTGTCAGTATGCTAAAGAGGGTGAAAAAATAGTCGGTTTGAGTAT
TTATGATGATGAAAAATATCTCTATTTTGAAATCTGGAATAATGGTCATCCTTTTTCTGAACAAGCAAAA
AAAAATGCTGGAAAACTATTTTTCACAGAAGATACTGGACGTAGTGGGAAACACTATGGGATTGGACTAT
CTTTTGCTCAAGGTGTAGCTTTAAAACATCAAGGAAACTTAATTCTCAGTAATCCTCAAAAAGGTGGGGC
AGAAGTTATCCTAAAAATAAAAAAGTAATTTAGTAATCTCTAAGGATTACTTTTTTTGTTTCGGCAAACT
ATTAACTGGCGAACTACTTACTCTAGCTTCCCGGCAACAATTAATAGACTGGATGGAGGCGGATAAAGTT
GCAGGACCACTTCTGCGCTCGGC
