Features (pLannotate 1.2.2; 12 found; start..end, strand, type, name):
    332..1066    +  CDS            erm: ERM_STREE - Experimental evidence at protein level: Swiss-Prot protein existence level 1. This protein produces a dimethylation of the adenine residue at position 2085 in 23S rRNA, resulting in reduced affinity between ribosomes and macrolide-lincosamide-streptogramin B antibiotics. From Streptococcus pneumoniae.
   1395..1676    +  CDS            copR: COPR_STRAG - Protein predicted: Swiss-Prot protein existence level 4. Involved in copy control of plasmid pIP501. From Streptococcus agalactiae.
   2388..3875    +  CDS            repS: REPS_STRPY - Protein predicted: Swiss-Prot protein existence level 4. Essential for replication. From Streptococcus pyogenes.
   4381..4397    +  promoter       tet promoter (fragment): E. coli promoter for tetracycline efflux protein gene
   4566..5249    +  CDS            nisR: NISR_LACLL - Protein inferred from homology: Swiss-Prot protein existence level 3. Member of the two-component regulatory system NisK/NisR involved in the regulation of the biosynthesis of lantibiotic nisin. NisR may function as a regulatory protein. From Lactococcus lactis subsp. lactis (Streptococcus lactis).
   5245..6585    +  CDS            nisK: NISK_LACLL - Protein inferred from homology: Swiss-Prot protein existence level 3. Member of the two-component regulatory system NisK/NisR involved in the regulation of the biosynthesis of lantibiotic nisin. NisK may function as a membrane-associated protein kinase that phosphorylates NisR in response to environmental signals. From Lactococcus lactis subsp. lactis (Streptococcus lactis).
   6624..6918    +  CDS            bla(M) (fragment): β-lactamase lacking the signal sequence; bla(M); allows cytosolic expression of β-lactamase
   7090..7678    +  rep_origin     ori: high-copy-number ColE1/pMB1/pBR322/pUC origin of replication
   7861..7914    +  CDS            lacI (fragment): lac repressor; lacI; The lac repressor binds to the lac operator to inhibit transcription in E. coli. This inhibition can be relieved by adding lactose or isopropyl-β-D-thiogalactopyranoside (IPTG).
   7936..7954    +  promoter       T7 promoter: promoter for bacteriophage T7 RNA polymerase
   7999..8017    -  misc_feature   MCS (fragment): pBluescript multiple cloning site
   8046..8156    -  CDS            spaN (fragment): LANN_LACLL - Also known as nisA. Experimental evidence at protein level: Swiss-Prot protein existence level 1. Lanthionine-containing peptide antibiotic (lantibiotic) active on Gram-positive bacteria. The bactericidal activity of lantibiotics is based on depolarization of energized bacterial cytoplasmic membranes, initiated by the formation of aqueous transmembrane pores. From Lactococcus lactis subsp. lactis (Streptococcus lactis). Used as a food preservative.
>Addgene plasmid #46886 | pMSP3535 | analyzer sequence | sequence record 66433
AGATCTGATCCGTAGCGGTTTTCAAAATTTGCAACCAGGAATGAATTACTATCCCTTTTATCAAGAAGCG
CAAAAGAAAAACGAAATGATACACCAATCAGTGCAAAAAAAGATATAATGGGAGATAAGACGGTTCGTGT
TCGTGCTGACTTGCACCATATCATAAAAATCGAAACAGCAAAGAATGGCGGAAACGTAAAAGAAGTTATG
GAAATAAGACTTAGAAGCAAACTTAAGAGTGTGTTGATAGTGCAGTATCTTAAAATTTTGTATAATAGGA
ATTGAAGTTAAATTAGATGCTAAAAATTTGTAATTAAGAAGGAGTGATTACATGAACAAAAATATAAAAT
ATTCTCAAAACTTTTTAACGAGTGAAAAAGTACTCAACCAAATAATAAAACAATTGAATTTAAAAGAAAC
CGATACCGTTTACGAAATTGGAACAGGTAAAGGGCATTTAACGACGAAACTGGCTAAAATAAGTAAACAG
GTAACGTCTATTGAATTAGACAGTCATCTATTCAACTTATCGTCAGAAAAATTAAAACTGAATACTCGTG
TCACTTTAATTCACCAAGATATTCTACAGTTTCAATTCCCTAACAAACAGAGGTATAAAATTGTTGGGAG
TATTCCTTACCATTTAAGCACACAAATTATTAAAAAAGTGGTTTTTGAAAGCCATGCGTCTGACATCTAT
CTGATTGTTGAAGAAGGATTCTACAAGCGTACCTTGGATATTCACCGAACACTAGGGTTGCTCTTGCACA
CTCAAGTCTCGATTCAGCAATTGCTTAAGCTGCCAGCGGAATGCTTTCATCCTAAACCAAAAGTAAACAG
TGTCTTAATAAAACTTACCCGCCATACCACAGATGTTCCAGATAAATATTGGAAGCTATATACGTACTTT
GTTTCAAAATGGGTCAATCGAGAATATCGTCAACTGTTTACTAAAAATCAGTTTCATCAAGCAATGAAAC
ACGCCAAAGTAAACAATTTAAGTACCGTTACTTATGAGCAAGTATTGTCTATTTTTAATAGTTATCTATT
ATTTAACGGGAGGAAATAATTCTATGAGTCGCTTTTGTAAATTTGGAAAGTTACACGTTACTAAAGGGAA
TGTAGATAAATTATTAGGTATACTACTGACAGCTTCCAAGGAGCTAAAGAGGTCCCTAGCGCTTAGAATC
GCTTTAGGAAACACGATCCAGTCCAATAATCGTCGATAAAAACTTTTGAAAAAGGTTGGTGAAATTACCT
ACTTTTGGAATAATCACAAATCACAAGTGATTAATCACAAATCACAAGTGATTAATCACTTGTTTATTAA
GATATTAAAAGCTATAATTTAAATAAAGCGTGAATTTTATTACACAAAAAGAGGGGGGAGAAACTTGGAA
CTAGCATTTAGAGAAAGCTTAAAAAAGATGAGAGGTACCAAATCAAAAGAAAAATTCTCCCAAGAATTAG
AAATGAGTAGATCAAATTATTCACGAATAGAATCAGGAAAATCAGATCCAACCATAAAAACACTAGAACA
AATTGCAAAGTTAACTAACTCAACGCTAGTAGTGGATTTAATCCCAAATGAGCCAACAGAACCAGAACCA
GAAACAGAATCAGAACAAGTAACATTGGATTTAGAAATGGAAGAAGAAAAAAGCAATGACTTCGTGTGAA
TAATGCACGAAATCGTTGCTTATTTTTTTTTAAAAGCGGTATACTAGATATAACGAAACAACGAACTGAA
TAGAAACGAAAAAAGAGCCATGACACATTTATAAAATGTTTGACGACATTTTATAAATGCATAGCCCGAT
AAGATTGCCAAACCAACGCTTATCAGTTAGTCAGATGAACTCTTCCCTCGTAAGAAGTTATTTAATTAAC
TTTGTTTGAAGACGGTATATAACCGTACTATCATTATATAGGGAAATCAGAGAGTTTTCAAGTATCTAAG
CTACTGAATTTAAGAATTGTTAAGCAATCAATCGGAAATCGTTTGATTGCTTTTTTTGTATTCATTTATA
GAAGGTGGAGTTTGTATGAATCATGATGAATGTAAAACTTATATAAAAAATAGTTTATTGGAGATAAGAA
AATTAGCAAATATCTATACACTAGAAACGTTTAAGAAAGAGTTAGAAAAGAGAAATATCTACTTAGAAAC
AAAATCAGATAAGTATTTTTCTTCGGAGGGGGAAGATTATATATATAAGTTAATAGAAAATAACAAAATA
ATTTATTCGATTAGTGGAAAAAAATTGACTTATAAAGGAAAAAAATCTTTTTCAAAACATGCAATATTGA
AACAGTTGAATGAAAAAGCAAACCAAGTTAATTAAACAACCTATTTTATAGGATTTATAGGAAAGGAGAA
CAGCTGAATGAATATCCCTTTTGTTGTAGAAACTGTGCTTCATGACGGCTTGTTAAAGTACAAATTTAAA
AATAGTAAAATTCGCTCAATCACTACCAAGCCAGGTAAAAGCAAAGGGGCTATTTTTGCGTATCGCTCAA
AATCAAGCATGATTGGCGGTCGTGGTGTTGTTCTGACTTCCGAGGAAGCGATTCAAGAAAATCAAGATAC
ATTTACACATTGGACACCCAACGTTTATCGTTATGGAACGTATGCAGACGAAAACCGTTCATACACGAAA
GGACATTCTGAAAACAATTTAAGACAAATCAATACCTTCTTTATTGATTTTGATATTCACACGGCAAAAG
AAACTATTTCAGCAAGCGATATTTTAACAACCGCTATTGATTTAGGTTTTATGCCTACTATGATTATCAA
ATCTGATAAAGGTTATCAAGCATATTTTGTTTTAGAAACGCCAGTCTATGTGACTTCAAAATCAGAATTT
AAATCTGTCAAAGCAGCCAAAATAATTTCGCAAAATATCCGAGAATATTTTGGAAAGTCTTTGCCAGTTG
ATCTAACGTGTAATCATTTTGGTATTGCTCGCATACCAAGAACGGACAATGTAGAATTTTTTGATCCTAA
TTACCGTTATTCTTTCAAAGAATGGCAAGATTGGTCTTTCAAACAAACAGATAATAAGGGCTTTACTCGT
TCAAGTCTAACGGTTTTAAGCGGTACAGAAGGCAAAAAACAAGTAGATGAACCCTGGTTTAATCTCTTAT
TGCACGAAACGAAATTTTCAGGAGAAAAGGGTTTAATAGGGCGTAATAACGTCATGTTTACCCTCTCTTT
AGCCTACTTTAGTTCAGGCTATTCAATCGAAACGTGCGAATATAATATGTTTGAGTTTAATAATCGATTA
GATCAACCCTTAGAAGAAAAAGAAGTAATCAAAATTGTTAGAAGTGCCTATTCAGAAAACTATCAAGGGG
CTAATAGGGAATACATTACCATTCTTTGCAAAGCTTGGGTATCAAGTGATTTAACCAGTAAAGATTTATT
TGTCCGTCAAGGGTGGTTTAAATTCAAGAAAAAAAGAAGCGAACGTCAACGTGTTCATTTGTCAGAATGG
AAAGAAGATTTAATGGCTTATATTAGCGAAAAAAGCGATGTATACAAGCCTTATTTAGTGACGACCAAAA
AAGAGATTAGAGAAGTGCTAGGCATTCCTGAACGGACATTAGATAAATTGCTGAAGGTACTGAAGGCGAA
TCAGGAAATTTTCTTTAAGATTAAACCAGGAAGAAATGGTGGCATTCAACTTGCTAGTGTTAAATCATTG
TTGCTATCGATCATTAAAGTAAAAAAAGAAGAAAAAGAAAGCTATATAAAGGCGCTGACAAATTCTTTTG
ACTTAGAGCATACATTCATTCAAGAGACTTTAAACAAGCTAGCAGAACGCCCTAAAACGGACACACAACT
CGATTTGTTTAGCTATGATACAGGCTGAAAATAAAACCCGCACTATGCCATTACATTTATATCTATGATA
CGTGTTTGTTTTTTCTTTGCTGTTTAGCGAATGATTAGCAGAAATATACAGAGTAAGATTTTAATTAATT
ATTAGGGGGAGAAGGAGAGAGTAGCCCGAAAACTTTTAGTTGGCTTGGACTGAACGAAGTGAGGGAAAGG
CTACTAAAACGTCGAGGGGCAGTGAGAGCGAAGCGAACACTTGATTTTTTAATTTTCTATCTTTTATAGG
TCATTAGAGTATACTTATTTGTCCTATAAACTATTTAGCAGCATAATAGATTTATTGAATAGGTCATTTA
AGTTGAGCATATTAGAGGAGGAAAATCTTGGAGAAATATTTGAAGAACCCGATTACATGGATTGGATTAG
TTCTTGTGGTTACGTGGTTTTTAACTAAAAGTAGTGAATTTTTGATTTTTGGTGTGTGTGTCTTGTTGTT
AGTATTTGCTAGTCAAAGTGATTAAATAGAATTCTCATGTTTGACAGCTTATCATCGGAGCTCCGATGAT
AAGCTGTCCAAACATGAGAATTCCCCGGCTTTAGGTATAGTGTGTATCTCAATCCTTGGTATATTGAAAA
GAAAGACTAAAAATTGATAGATTATATTTCTTCAGAATGAATGGTATAATGAAGTAATGAGTACTAAACA
ATCGGAGGTAAAGTGGTGTATAAAATTTTAATAGTTGATGATGATCAGGAAATTTTAAAATTAATGAAGA
CAGCATTAGAAATGAGAAACTATGAAGTTGCGACGCATCAAAACATTTCACTTCCCTTGGATATTACTGA
TTTTCAGGGATTTGATTTGATTTTGTTAGATATCATGATGTCAAATATTGAAGGGACAGAAATTTGTAAA
AGGATTCGCAGAGAAATATCAACTCCAATTATCTTTGTTAGTGCGAAAGATACAGAAGAGGATATTATAA
ACGGCTTAGGTATTGGTGGGGATGACTATATTACTAAGCCTTTTAGCCTTAAACAGTTGGTTGCAAAAGT
GGAAGCAAATATAAAGCGAGAGGAACGCAATAAACATGCAGTTCATGTTTTTTCAGAGATTCGTAGAGAT
TTAGGACCAATTACATTTTATTTAGAAGAAAGGCGAGTCTGTGTCAATGGTCAAACAATTCCACTGACTT
GTCGTGAATACGATATTCTTGAATTACTATCACAACGAACTTCTAAAGTTTATACGAGAGAGGATATTTA
TGATGACGTATATGATGAATATTCTAATGCACTTTTTCGGTCAATCTCGGAGTATATTTATCAGATTAGG
AGTAAGTTTGCACCATACGATATTAATCCGATAAAAACGGTTCGGGGACTTGGGTATCAGTGGCATGGGT
AAAAAATATTCAATGCGTCGACGGATATGGCAAGCTGTCATTGAAATTATCATAGGTACTTGTCTACTTA
TCCTGTTGTTACTGGGCTTGACTTTCTTTCTACGACAAATTGGACAAATCAGTGGTTCAGAAACTATTCG
TTTATCTTTAGATTCAGATAATTTAACTATTTCTGATATCGAACGTGATATGAAACACTACCCATATGAT
TATATTATTTTTGACAATGATACAAGTAAAATTTTGGGAGGACATTATGTCAAGTCGGATGTACCTAGTT
TTGTAGCTTCAAAACAGTCTTCACATAATATTACAGAAGGAGAAATTACTTATACTTATTCAAGCAATAA
GCATTTTTCAGTTGTTTTAAGACAAAACAGTATGCCTGAATTTACAAATCATACGCTTCGTTCAATTTCT
TATAATCAATTTACTTACCTTTTCTTTTTTCTTGGTGAAATAATACTCATTATTTTTTCTGTCTATCATC
TCATTAGAGAATTTTCTAAGAATTTTCAAGCCGTTCAAAAGATTGCATTGAAGATGGGGGAAATAACTAC
TTTTCCTGAACAAGAGGAATCAAAAATTATTGAATTTGATCAGGTTCTGAATAACTTATATTCGAAAAGT
AAGGAGTTAGCTTTCCTTATTGAAGCGGAGCGTCATGAAAAACATGATTTATCCTTCCAGGTTGCTGCAC
TTTCACATGATGTTAAGACACCTTTAACAGTATTAAAAGGAAATATTGAACTGCTAGAGATGACTGAAGT
AAATGAACAACAAGCTGATTTTATTGAGTCAATGAAAAATAGTTTGACTGTTTTTGACAAGTATTTTAAC
ACAATGATTAGTTATACAAAACTTTTGAATGATGAAAATGATTACAAAGCGACAATCTCCCTGGAGGATT
TTTTGATAGATTTATCAGTTGAGTTGGAAGAGTTGTCAACAACTTATCAAGTGGATTATCAGCTAGTTAA
AAAAACAGATTTAACCACTTTTTACGGAAATACATTAGCTTTAAGTCGAGCACTTATCAATATCTTTGTT
AATGCCTGTCAGTATGCTAAAGAGGGTGAAAAAATAGTCAGTTTGAGTATTTATGATGATGAAAAATATC
TCTATTTTGAAATCTGGAATAATGGTCATCCTTTTTCTGAACAAGCAAAAAAAAATGCTGGAAAACTATT
TTTCACAGAAGATACTGGACGTAGTGGGAAACACTATGGGATTGGACTATCTTTTGCTCAAGGTGTAGCT
TTAAAACATCAAGGAAACTTAATTCTCAGTAATCCTCAAAAAGGTGGGGCAGAAGTTATCCTAAAAATAA
AAAAGTAATTTAGTAATCTCTAAGGATTACTTTTTTTGTTTCGGCAAACTATTAACTGGCGAACTACTTA
CTCTAGCTTCCCGGCAACAATTAATAGACTGGATGGAGGCGGATAAAGTTGCAGGACCACTTCTGCGCTC
GGCCCTTCCGGCTGGCTGGTTTATTGCTGATAAATCTGGAGCCGGTGAGCGTGGGTCTCGCGGTATCATT
GCAGCACTGGGGCCAGATGGTAAGCCCTCCCGTATCGTAGTTATCTACACGACGGGGAGTCAGGCAACTA
TGGATGAACGAAATAGACAGATCGCTGAGATAGGTGCCTCACTGATTAAGCATTGGTAACTGTCAGACCA
AGTTTACTCATATATACTTTAGATTGATTTAAAACTTCATTTTTAATTTAAAAGGATCTAGGTGAAGATC
CTTTTTGATAATCTCATGACCAAAATCCCTTAACGTGAGTTTTCGTTCCACTGAGCGTCAGACCCCGTAG
AAAAGATCAAAGGATCTTCTTGAGATCCTTTTTTTCTGCGCGTAATCTGCTGCTTGCAAACAAAAAAACC
ACCGCTACCAGCGGTGGTTTGTTTGCCGGATCAAGAGCTACCAACTCTTTTTCCGAAGGTAACTGGCTTC
AGCAGAGCGCAGATACCAAATACTGTCCTTCTAGTGTAGCCGTAGTTAGGCCACCACTTCAAGAACTCTG
TAGCACCGCCTACATACCTCGCTCTGCTAATCCTGTTACCAGTGGCTGCTGCCAGTGGCGATAAGTCGTG
TCTTACCGGGTTGGACTCAAGACGATAGTTACCGGATAAGGCGCAGCGGTCGGGCTGAACGGGGGGTTCG
TGCACACAGCCCAGCTTGGAGCGAACGACCTACACCGAACTGAGATACCTACAGCGTGAGCATTGAGAAA
GCGCCACGCTTCCCGAAGGGAGAAAGGCGGACAGGTATCCGGTAAGCGGCAGGGTCGGAACAGGAGAGCG
CACGAGGGAGCTTCCAGGGGGAAACGCCTGGTATCTTTATAGTCCTGTCGGGTTTCGCCACCTCTGACTT
GAGCGTCGATTTTTGTGATGCTCGTCAGGGGGGCGGAGCCTATGGAAAAACGCCAGCAACGCGGCCTTTT
TACGGTTCCTGGCCTTTTGCTGGCCTTTTGCTCACATGTTCTTTCCTGCGTTATCCCCTGATTCTGTGGA
TAACCGTATTACCGCCTTTGAGTGAGCTGATACCGCTCGCCGCAGCCGAACGACCGAGCGCAGCGAGTCA
GTGAGCGAGGAAGCGGAAGAGCGCCCAATACGCAAACCGCCTCTCCCCGCGCGTTGGCCGATTCATTAAT
GCAGGTTAACCTGGCTTATCGAAATTAATACGACTCACTATAGGGAGACCGGCCTCGAGTCTAGAAGCGC
TGTCGACGAGCTCGCATGCGAATTCCTGCAGCCCGGGACTAGTGGTACCGGATCCATGCAGAGTCTCCTG
TTTTACAACCGGGTGTACATAGCGAAATACTTGTAATGCGTGGTGATGCACCTGAATCTTTCTTCGAAAC
AGATACCAAATCCAAGCTAAAATCTTTTGTACTCATTTTGAGTGCCTCCTTATAATTTATTTTGTAGTTC
CTTCGAACGAAATCATTGTATCTAACAAACTTCAGAATTTAATCAGAGCCGTTTATTATGCTCGCGTTAT
CGACAATAATATTATTACCAATACTTTCTCAAGATAGAATTAAGACTGTTTTAGATTTGTTAATGTTTCT
ATTGTCAGTATAGTTATAAGACT
