LOCUS       Exported 1050 bp ds-DNA linear SYN 18-MAY-2021
DEFINITION  Gram-Positive Bacterial Shuttle Vector for Nisin-Controlled
            Inducible Expression.
ACCESSION   .
VERSION     .
KEYWORDS    pMSP3535
SOURCE      synthetic DNA construct
  ORGANISM  synthetic DNA construct
REFERENCE   1 (bases 1 to 1050)
  AUTHORS   Bryan EM, Bae T, Kleerebezem M, Dunny GM
  TITLE     Improved vectors for nisin-controlled expression in gram-positive
            bacteria.
  JOURNAL   Plasmid. 2000 Sep;44(2):183-90.
  PUBMED    10964628
REFERENCE   2 (bases 1 to 1050)
  AUTHORS   .
  TITLE     Direct Submission
  JOURNAL   Exported May 18, 2021 from SnapGene Server 1.1.58
            http://www.snapgene.com
FEATURES             Location/Qualifiers
     source          1..1050
                     /organism="synthetic DNA construct"
                     /mol_type="other DNA"
ORIGIN
        1 cttttgcaac caactgttta aggctaaaag gcttagtaat atagtcatcc ccaccaatac
       61 ctaagccgtt tataatatcc tcttctgtat ctttcgcact aacaaagata attggagttg
      121 atatttctct gcgaatcctt ttacaaattt ctgtcccttc aatatttgac atcatgatat
      181 ctaacaaaat caaatcaaat ccctgaaaat cagtaatatc caagggaagt gaaatgtttt
      241 gatgcgtcgc aacttcatag tttctcattt ctaatgctgt cttcattaat tttaaaattt
      301 cctgatcatc atcaactatt aaaattttat acaccacttt acctccgatt gtttagtact
      361 cattacttca ttataccatt cattctgaag aaatataatc tatcaatttt tagtctttct
      421 tttcaatata ccaaggattg agatacacac tatacctaaa gccgggaatt ctcatgtttg
      481 acagcttatc atcggagctc cgatgataag ctgtcaaaca tgagaattct atttaatcac
      541 tttgactagc aaatactaac aacaagacac acacaccaaa aatcaaaaat tcactacttt
      601 tagttaaaaa ccacgtaacc acaagaacta atccaatcca tgtaatcggg ttcttcaaat
      661 atttctccaa gattttcctc ctctaatatg ctcaacttaa atgacctatt caataaatct
      721 attatgctgc taaatagttt ataggacaaa taagtatact ctaatgacct ataaaagata
      781 gaaaattaaa aaatcaagtg ttcgcttcgc tctcactgcc cctcgacgtt ttagtagcct
      841 ttccctcact tcgttcagtc caagccaact aaaagtttcc gggctactct ctccttctcc
      901 ccctaataat taattaaaat cttactctgt atatttctgc taatcattcg ctaaacagca
      961 aagaaaaaac aaacacgtat catagatata aatgtaatgg catagtgcgg gttttatttt
     1021 cagcctgtat catagctaaa caaatcgagt
//
