>Addgene plasmid #46886 | pMSP3535 | addgene partial sequence | sequence record 68980 | pBR322ori-F 5'-GGGAAACGCCTGGTATCTTT-3'
GCCACCTCTGACTTGAGCGTCGATTTTTGTGATGCTCGTCAGGGGGGCGGAGCCTATGGAAAAACGCCAG
CAACGCGGCCTTTTTACGGTTCCTGGCCTTTTGCTGGCCTTTTGCTCACATGTTCTTTCCTGCGTTATCC
CCTGATTCTGTGGATAACCGTATTACCGCCTTTGAGTGAGCTGATACCGCTCGCCGCAGCCGAACGACCG
AGCGCAGCGAGTCAGTGAGCGAGGAAGCGGAAGAGCGCCCAATACGCAAACCGCCTCTCCCCGCGCGTTG
GCCGATTCATTAATGCAGGTTAACCTGGCTTATCGAAATTAATACGACTCACTATAGGGAGACCGGCCTC
GAGTCTAGAAGCGCTGTCGACGAGCTCGCATGCGAATTCCTGCAGCCCGGGACTAGTGGTACCGGATCCA
TGCAGAGTCTCCTGTTTTACAACCGGGTGTACATAGCGAAATACTTGTAATGCGTGGTGATGCACCTGAA
TCTTTCTTCGAAACAGATACCAAATCCAAGCTAAAATCTTTTGTACTCATTTTGAGTGCCTCCTTATAAT
TTATTTTGTAGTTCCTTCGAACGAAATCATTGTATCTAACAAACTTCAGAATTTAATCAGAGCCGTTTAT
TATGCTCGCGTTATCGACAATAATATTATTACCAATACTTTCTCAAGATAGAATTAAGACTGTTTTAGAT
TTGTTAATGTTTCTATTGTCAGTATAGTTATAAGACTAGATCTGATCCGTAGCGGTTTTCAAAATTTGCA
ACCAGGAATGAATTACTATCCCTTTTATCAAGAAGCGCACAAAAAGAAAAACGAAATGATACACCAATCA
GTGCAAAAAAAGATATAATGGGAGATAAGACGGTTCGTGTTCGTGCTGACTTGCACCATATCATAAAAAT
CGAAACAGCAAAGAATGGCGGAAACGTAA
